LOCUS       Exported 4181 bp ds-DNA circular SYN 12-MAY-2021
DEFINITION  gateway entry vector for expressing cytosolic miniTurbo-YFP under a
            promoter of choice.
ACCESSION   .
VERSION     .
KEYWORDS    pENTR_L1-miniTurbo-NES-YFP-STOP-L2
SOURCE      synthetic DNA construct
  ORGANISM  synthetic DNA construct
REFERENCE   1 (bases 1 to 4181)
  AUTHORS   Mair A, Xu SL, Branon TC, Ting AY, Bergmann DC
  TITLE     Proximity labeling of protein complexes and cell type-specific
            organellar proteomes in Arabidopsis enabled by TurboID.
  JOURNAL   Elife. 2019 Sep 19;8. pii: 47864. doi: 10.7554/eLife.47864.
  PUBMED    31535972
REFERENCE   2 (bases 1 to 4181)
  AUTHORS   .
  TITLE     Direct Submission
  JOURNAL   Exported May 12, 2021 from SnapGene Server 1.1.58
            http://www.snapgene.com
FEATURES             Location/Qualifiers
     source          1..4181
                     /organism="synthetic DNA construct"
                     /mol_type="other DNA"
     protein_bind    complement(26..125)
                     /gene="mutant version of attL"
                     /label=attL2
                     /bound_moiety="LR Clonase(TM)"
                     /note="recombination site for the Gateway(R) LR reaction"
     primer_bind     complement(142..161)
                     /label=T7
                     /note="T7 promoter, forward primer"
     promoter        complement(143..161)
                     /label=T7 promoter
                     /note="promoter for bacteriophage T7 RNA polymerase"
     primer_bind     complement(166..182)
                     /label=M13 rev
                     /note="common sequencing primer, one of multiple similar
                     variants"
     primer_bind     complement(166..182)
                     /label=M13 Reverse
                     /note="In lacZ gene. Also called M13-rev"
     primer_bind     complement(284..303)
                     /label=pENTR-R
                     /note="pENTR vectors, reverse primer"
     CDS             295..1104
                     /codon_start=1
                     /gene="aph(3')-Ia"
                     /product="aminoglycoside phosphotransferase"
                     /label=KanR
                     /note="confers resistance to kanamycin in bacteria or G418
                     (Geneticin(R)) in eukaryotes"
                     /translation="MSHIQRETSRPRLNSNMDADLYGYKWARDNVGQSGATIYRLYGKP
                     DAPELFLKHGKGSVANDVTDEMVRLNWLTEFMPLPTIKHFIRTPDDAWLLTTAIPGKTA
                     FQVLEEYPDSGENIVDALAVFLRRLHSIPVCNCPFNSDRVFRLAQAQSRMNNGLVDASD
                     FDDERNGWPVEQVWKEMHKLLPFSPDSVVTHGDFSLDNLIFDEGKLIGCIDVGRVGIAD
                     RYQDLAILWNCLGEFSPSLQKRLFQKYGIDNPDMNKLQFHLMLDEFF"
     primer_bind     complement(362..381)
                     /label=Kan-R
                     /note="Kanamycin resistance gene, reverse primer"
     rep_origin      1251..1839
                     /direction=RIGHT
                     /label=ori
                     /note="high-copy-number ColE1/pMB1/pBR322/pUC origin of
                     replication"
     primer_bind     1740..1759
                     /label=pBR322ori-F
                     /note="pBR322 origin, forward primer"
     primer_bind     1993..2010
                     /label=L4440
                     /note="L4440 vector, forward primer"
     terminator      2169..2196
                     /label=rrnB T2 terminator
                     /note="transcription terminator T2 from the E. coli rrnB
                     gene"
     terminator      2288..2374
                     /gene="Escherichia coli rrnB"
                     /label=rrnB T1 terminator
                     /note="transcription terminator T1 from the E. coli rrnB
                     gene"
     primer_bind     2423..2445
                     /label=M13/pUC Forward
                     /note="In lacZ gene"
     primer_bind     2437..2454
                     /label=M13 Forward
                     /note="In lacZ gene. Also called M13-F20 or M13 (-21)
                     Forward"
     primer_bind     2438..2454
                     /label=M13 fwd
                     /note="common sequencing primer, one of multiple similar
                     variants"
     protein_bind    2470..2569
                     /gene="mutant version of attL"
                     /label=attL1
                     /bound_moiety="LR Clonase(TM)"
                     /note="recombination site for the Gateway(R) LR reaction"
     CDS             2583..2624
                     /codon_start=1
                     /product="epitope tag from simian virus 5"
                     /label=V5 tag
                     /translation="GKPIPNPLLGLDST"
     CDS             2631..3401
                     /codon_start=1
                     /product="N-terminally truncated mutant of the E. coli
                     biotin ligase BioID engineered for improved catalytic
                     efficiency (Branon et al., 2018)"
                     /label=miniTurbo
                     /translation="IPLLNAKQILGQLDGGSVAVLPVVDSTNQYLLDRIGELKSGDACI
                     AEYQQAGRGSRGRKWFSPFGANLYLSMFWRLKRGPAAIGLGPVIGIVMAEALRKLGADK
                     VRVKWPNDLYLQDRKLAGILVELAGITGDAAQIVIGAGINVAMRRVEESVVNQGWITLQ
                     EAGINLDRNTLAAMLIRELRAALELFEQEGLAPYLSRWEKLDNFINRPVKLIIGDKEIF
                     GISRGIDKQGALLLEQDGVIKPWMGGEISLRSAEK"
     CDS             3408..3434
                     /codon_start=1
                     /product="nuclear export signal from the HIV Rev protein
                     (Fischer et al., 1995)"
                     /label=NES
                     /translation="LPPLERLTL"
     CDS             3465..3
                     /codon_start=1
                     /product="enhanced YFP"
                     /label=EYFP
                     /note="mammalian codon-optimized"
                     /translation="MVSKGEELFTGVVPILVELDGDVNGHKFSVSGEGEGDATYGKLTL
                     KFICTTGKLPVPWPTLVTTFGYGLQCFARYPDHMKQHDFFKSAMPEGYVQERTIFFKDD
                     GNYKTRAEVKFEGDTLVNRIELKGIDFKEDGNILGHKLEYNYNSHNVYIMADKQKNGIK
                     VNFKIRHNIEDGSVQLADHYQQNTPIGDGPVLLPDNHYLSYQSALSKDPNEKRDHMVLL
                     EFVTAAGITLGMDELYK"
     CDS             3465..4181
                     /codon_start=1
                     /product="enhanced variant of YFP (Heikal et al., 2001)"
                     /label=Citrine
                     /note="mammalian codon-optimized"
                     /translation="MVSKGEELFTGVVPILVELDGDVNGHKFSVSGEGEGDATYGKLTL
                     KFICTTGKLPVPWPTLVTTFGYGLQCFARYPDHMKQHDFFKSAMPEGYVQERTIFFKDD
                     GNYKTRAEVKFEGDTLVNRIELKGIDFKEDGNILGHKLEYNYNSHNVYIMADKQKNGIK
                     VNFKIRHNIEDGSVQLADHYQQNTPIGDGPVLLPDNHYLSYQSALSKDPNEKRDHMVLL
                     EFVTAAGITLGMDELYK"
     primer_bind     complement(3510..3531)
                     /label=EGFP-N
                     /note="EGFP, reverse primer"
     primer_bind     complement(3771..3790)
                     /label=EXFP-R
                     /note="For distinguishing EGFP variants, reverse primer"
     primer_bind     4118..4139
                     /label=EGFP-C
                     /note="EGFP, forward primer"
ORIGIN
        1 taagggccca agggtgggcg cgccgaccca gctttcttgt acaaagttgg cattataaga
       61 aagcattgct tatcaatttg ttgcaacgaa caggtcacta tcagtcaaaa taaaatcatt
      121 atttgccatc cagctgatat cccctatagt gagtcgtatt acatggtcat agctgtttcc
      181 tggcagctct ggcccgtgtc tcaaaatctc tgatgttaca ttgcacaaga taaaaatata
      241 tcatcatgaa caataaaact gtctgcttac ataaacagta atacaagggg tgttatgagc
      301 catattcaac gggaaacgtc gaggccgcga ttaaattcca acatggatgc tgatttatat
      361 gggtataaat gggctcgcga taatgtcggg caatcaggtg cgacaatcta tcgcttgtat
      421 gggaagcccg atgcgccaga gttgtttctg aaacatggca aaggtagcgt tgccaatgat
      481 gttacagatg agatggtcag actaaactgg ctgacggaat ttatgcctct tccgaccatc
      541 aagcatttta tccgtactcc tgatgatgca tggttactca ccactgcgat ccccggaaaa
      601 acagcattcc aggtattaga agaatatcct gattcaggtg aaaatattgt tgatgcgctg
      661 gcagtgttcc tgcgccggtt gcattcgatt cctgtttgta attgtccttt taacagcgat
      721 cgcgtatttc gtctcgctca ggcgcaatca cgaatgaata acggtttggt tgatgcgagt
      781 gattttgatg acgagcgtaa tggctggcct gttgaacaag tctggaaaga aatgcataaa
      841 cttttgccat tctcaccgga ttcagtcgtc actcatggtg atttctcact tgataacctt
      901 atttttgacg aggggaaatt aataggttgt attgatgttg gacgagtcgg aatcgcagac
      961 cgataccagg atcttgccat cctatggaac tgcctcggtg agttttctcc ttcattacag
     1021 aaacggcttt ttcaaaaata tggtattgat aatcctgata tgaataaatt gcagtttcat
     1081 ttgatgctcg atgagttttt ctaatcagaa ttggttaatt ggttgtaaca ctggcagagc
     1141 attacgctga cttgacggga cggcgcaagc tcatgaccaa aatcccttaa cgtgagttac
     1201 gcgtcgttcc actgagcgtc agaccccgta gaaaagatca aaggatcttc ttgagatcct
     1261 ttttttctgc gcgtaatctg ctgcttgcaa acaaaaaaac caccgctacc agcggtggtt
     1321 tgtttgccgg atcaagagct accaactctt tttccgaagg taactggctt cagcagagcg
     1381 cagataccaa atactgtcct tctagtgtag ccgtagttag gccaccactt caagaactct
     1441 gtagcaccgc ctacatacct cgctctgcta atcctgttac cagtggctgc tgccagtggc
     1501 gataagtcgt gtcttaccgg gttggactca agacgatagt taccggataa ggcgcagcgg
     1561 tcgggctgaa cggggggttc gtgcacacag cccagcttgg agcgaacgac ctacaccgaa
     1621 ctgagatacc tacagcgtga gcattgagaa agcgccacgc ttcccgaagg gagaaaggcg
     1681 gacaggtatc cggtaagcgg cagggtcgga acaggagagc gcacgaggga gcttccaggg
     1741 ggaaacgcct ggtatcttta tagtcctgtc gggtttcgcc acctctgact tgagcgtcga
     1801 tttttgtgat gctcgtcagg ggggcggagc ctatggaaaa acgccagcaa cgcggccttt
     1861 ttacggttcc tggccttttg ctggcctttt gctcacatgt tctttcctgc gttatcccct
     1921 gattctgtgg ataaccgtat taccgccttt gagtgagctg ataccgctcg ccgcagccga
     1981 acgaccgagc gcagcgagtc agtgagcgag gaagcggaag agcgcccaat acgcaaaccg
     2041 cctctccccg cgcgttggcc gattcattaa tgcagctggc acgacaggtt tcccgactgg
     2101 aaagcgggca gtgagcgcaa cgcaattaat acgcgtaccg ctagccagga agagtttgta
     2161 gaaacgcaaa aaggccatcc gtcaggatgg ccttctgctt agtttgatgc ctggcagttt
     2221 atggcgggcg tcctgcccgc caccctccgg gccgttgctt cacaacgttc aaatccgctc
     2281 ccggcggatt tgtcctactc aggagagcgt tcaccgacaa acaacagata aaacgaaagg
     2341 cccagtcttc cgactgagcc tttcgtttta tttgatgcct ggcagttccc tactctcgcg
     2401 ttaacgctag catggatgtt ttcccagtca cgacgttgta aaacgacggc cagtcttaag
     2461 ctcgggcccc aaataatgat tttattttga ctgatagtga cctgttcgtt gcaacaaatt
     2521 gatgagcaat gcttttttat aatgccaact ttgtacaaaa aagcaggctc cgcggccgca
     2581 tgggcaagcc catccccaac cccctgctgg gcctggacag caccgctagc atcccgctgc
     2641 tgaacgctaa acagattctg ggacagctgg acggcgggag cgtggcagtc ctgcctgtgg
     2701 tcgactccac caatcagtac ctgctggatc gaatcggcga gctgaagagt ggggatgctt
     2761 gcattgcaga atatcagcag gcagggagag gaagcagagg gaggaaatgg ttctctcctt
     2821 ttggagctaa cctgtacctg agtatgtttt ggcgcctgaa gcggggacca gcagcaatcg
     2881 gcctgggccc ggtcatcgga attgtcatgg cagaagcgct gcgaaagctg ggagcagaca
     2941 aggtgcgagt caaatggccc aatgacctgt atctgcagga tagaaagctg gcaggcatcc
     3001 tggtggagct ggccggaata acaggcgatg ctgcacagat cgtcattggc gccgggatta
     3061 acgtggctat gaggcgcgtg gaggaaagcg tggtcaatca gggctggatc acactgcagg
     3121 aagcagggat taacctggac aggaatactc tggccgctat gctgatccga gagctgcggg
     3181 cagccctgga actgttcgag caggaaggcc tggctccata tctgtcacgg tgggagaagc
     3241 tggataactt catcaataga cccgtgaagc tgatcattgg ggacaaagag attttcggga
     3301 ttagccgggg gattgataaa cagggagccc tgctgctgga acaggacgga gttatcaaac
     3361 cctggatggg cggagaaatc agtctgcggt ctgccgaaaa gctgcagctg cctcccctgg
     3421 agcgcctgac cctggacgga ggcggtggaa gcggcggagg ttccatggtg agcaagggcg
     3481 aggagctgtt caccggggtg gtgcccatcc tggtcgagct ggacggcgac gtaaacggcc
     3541 acaagttcag cgtgtccggc gagggcgagg gcgatgccac ctacggcaag ctgaccctga
     3601 agttcatctg caccaccggc aagctgcccg tgccctggcc caccctcgtg accaccttcg
     3661 gctacggcct gcagtgcttc gcccgctacc ccgaccacat gaagcagcac gacttcttca
     3721 agtccgccat gcccgaaggc tacgtccagg agcgcaccat cttcttcaag gacgacggca
     3781 actacaagac ccgcgccgag gtgaagttcg agggcgacac cctggtgaac cgcatcgagc
     3841 tgaagggcat cgacttcaag gaggacggca acatcctggg gcacaagctg gagtacaact
     3901 acaacagcca caacgtctat atcatggccg acaagcagaa gaacggcatc aaggtgaact
     3961 tcaagatccg ccacaacatc gaggacggca gcgtgcagct cgccgaccac taccagcaga
     4021 acacccccat cggcgacggc cccgtgctgc tgcccgacaa ccactacctg agctaccagt
     4081 ccgccctgag caaagacccc aacgagaagc gcgatcacat ggtcctgctg gagttcgtga
     4141 ccgccgccgg gatcactctc ggcatggacg agctgtacaa g
//
