>Addgene plasmid #127359 | pENTR_L1-miniTurbo-NES-YFP-STOP-L2 | addgene full sequence | sequence record 246306 | Addgene NGS Result
CCGCGGCCGCATGGGCAAGCCCATCCCCAACCCCCTGCTGGGCCTGGACAGCACCGCTAGCATCCCGCTG
CTGAACGCTAAACAGATTCTGGGACAGCTGGACGGCGGGAGCGTGGCAGTCCTGCCTGTGGTCGACTCCA
CCAATCAGTACCTGCTGGATCGAATCGGCGAGCTGAAGAGTGGGGATGCTTGCATTGCAGAATATCAGCA
GGCAGGGAGAGGAAGCAGAGGGAGGAAATGGTTCTCTCCTTTTGGAGCTAACCTGTACCTGAGTATGTTT
TGGCGCCTGAAGCGGGGACCAGCAGCAATCGGCCTGGGCCCGGTCATCGGAATTGTCATGGCAGAAGCGC
TGCGAAAGCTGGGAGCAGACAAGGTGCGAGTCAAATGGCCCAATGACCTGTATCTGCAGGATAGAAAGCT
GGCAGGCATCCTGGTGGAGCTGGCCGGAATAACAGGCGATGCTGCACAGATCGTCATTGGCGCCGGGATT
AACGTGGCTATGAGGCGCGTGGAGGAAAGCGTGGTCAATCAGGGCTGGATCACACTGCAGGAAGCAGGGA
TTAACCTGGACAGGAATACTCTGGCCGCTATGCTGATCCGAGAGCTGCGGGCAGCCCTGGAACTGTTCGA
GCAGGAAGGCCTGGCTCCATATCTGTCACGGTGGGAGAAGCTGGATAACTTCATCAATAGACCCGTGAAG
CTGATCATTGGGGACAAAGAGATTTTCGGGATTAGCCGGGGGATTGATAAACAGGGAGCCCTGCTGCTGG
AACAGGACGGAGTTATCAAACCCTGGATGGGCGGAGAAATCAGTCTGCGGTCTGCCGAAAAGCTGCAGCT
GCCTCCCCTGGAGCGCCTGACCCTGGACGGAGGCGGTGGAAGCGGCGGAGGTTCCATGGTGAGCAAGGGC
GAGGAGCTGTTCACCGGGGTGGTGCCCATCCTGGTCGAGCTGGACGGCGACGTAAACGGCCACAAGTTCA
GCGTGTCCGGCGAGGGCGAGGGCGATGCCACCTACGGCAAGCTGACCCTGAAGTTCATCTGCACCACCGG
CAAGCTGCCCGTGCCCTGGCCCACCCTCGTGACCACCTTCGGCTACGGCCTGCAGTGCTTCGCCCGCTAC
CCCGACCACATGAAGCAGCACGACTTCTTCAAGTCCGCCATGCCCGAAGGCTACGTCCAGGAGCGCACCA
TCTTCTTCAAGGACGACGGCAACTACAAGACCCGCGCCGAGGTGAAGTTCGAGGGCGACACCCTGGTGAA
CCGCATCGAGCTGAAGGGCATCGACTTCAAGGAGGACGGCAACATCCTGGGGCACAAGCTGGAGTACAAC
TACAACAGCCACAACGTCTATATCATGGCCGACAAGCAGAAGAACGGCATCAAGGTGAACTTCAAGATCC
GCCACAACATCGAGGACGGCAGCGTGCAGCTCGCCGACCACTACCAGCAGAACACCCCCATCGGCGACGG
CCCCGTGCTGCTGCCCGACAACCACTACCTGAGCTACCAGTCCGCCCTGAGCAAAGACCCCAACGAGAAG
CGCGATCACATGGTCCTGCTGGAGTTCGTGACCGCCGCCGGGATCACTCTCGGCATGGACGAGCTGTACA
AGTAAGGGCCCAAGGGTGGGCGCGCCGACCCAGCTTTCTTGTACAAAGTTGGCATTATAAGAAAGCATTG
CTTATCAATTTGTTGCAACGAACAGGTCACTATCAGTCAAAATAAAATCATTATTTGCCATCCAGCTGAT
ATCCCCTATAGTGAGTCGTATTACATGGTCATAGCTGTTTCCTGGCAGCTCTGGCCCGTGTCTCAAAATC
TCTGATGTTACATTGCACAAGATAAAAATATATCATCATGAACAATAAAACTGTCTGCTTACATAAACAG
TAATACAAGGGGTGTTATGAGCCATATTCAACGGGAAACGTCGAGGCCGCGATTAAATTCCAACATGGAT
GCTGATTTATATGGGTATAAATGGGCTCGCGATAATGTCGGGCAATCAGGTGCGACAATCTATCGCTTGT
ATGGGAAGCCCGATGCGCCAGAGTTGTTTCTGAAACATGGCAAAGGTAGCGTTGCCAATGATGTTACAGA
TGAGATGGTCAGACTAAACTGGCTGACGGAATTTATGCCTCTTCCGACCATCAAGCATTTTATCCGTACT
CCTGATGATGCATGGTTACTCACCACTGCGATCCCCGGAAAAACAGCATTCCAGGTATTAGAAGAATATC
CTGATTCAGGTGAAAATATTGTTGATGCGCTGGCAGTGTTCCTGCGCCGGTTGCATTCGATTCCTGTTTG
TAATTGTCCTTTTAACAGCGATCGCGTATTTCGTCTCGCTCAGGCGCAATCACGAATGAATAACGGTTTG
GTTGATGCGAGTGATTTTGATGACGAGCGTAATGGCTGGCCTGTTGAACAAGTCTGGAAAGAAATGCATA
AACTTTTGCCATTCTCACCGGATTCAGTCGTCACTCATGGTGATTTCTCACTTGATAACCTTATTTTTGA
CGAGGGGAAATTAATAGGTTGTATTGATGTTGGACGAGTCGGAATCGCAGACCGATACCAGGATCTTGCC
ATCCTATGGAACTGCCTCGGTGAGTTTTCTCCTTCATTACAGAAACGGCTTTTTCAAAAATATGGTATTG
ATAATCCTGATATGAATAAATTGCAGTTTCATTTGATGCTCGATGAGTTTTTCTAATCAGAATTGGTTAA
TTGGTTGTAACACTGGCAGAGCATTACGCTGACTTGACGGGACGGCGCAAGCTCATGACCAAAATCCCTT
AACGTGAGTTACGCGTCGTTCCACTGAGCGTCAGACCCCGTAGAAAAGATCAAAGGATCTTCTTGAGATC
CTTTTTTTCTGCGCGTAATCTGCTGCTTGCAAACAAAAAAACCACCGCTACCAGCGGTGGTTTGTTTGCC
GGATCAAGAGCTACCAACTCTTTTTCCGAAGGTAACTGGCTTCAGCAGAGCGCAGATACCAAATACTGTT
CTTCTAGTGTAGCCGTAGTTAGGCCACCACTTCAAGAACTCTGTAGCACCGCCTACATACCTCGCTCTGC
TAATCCTGTTACCAGTGGCTGCTGCCAGTGGCGATAAGTCGTGTCTTACCGGGTTGGACTCAAGACGATA
GTTACCGGATAAGGCGCAGCGGTCGGGCTGAACGGGGGGTTCGTGCACACAGCCCAGCTTGGAGCGAACG
ACCTACACCGAACTGAGATACCTACAGCGTGAGCTATGAGAAAGCGCCACGCTTCCCGAAGGGAGAAAGG
CGGACAGGTATCCGGTAAGCGGCAGGGTCGGAACAGGAGAGCGCACGAGGGAGCTTCCAGGGGGAAACGC
CTGGTATCTTTATAGTCCTGTCGGGTTTCGCCACCTCTGACTTGAGCGTCGATTTTTGTGATGCTCGTCA
GGGGGGCGGAGCCTATGGAAAAACGCCAGCAACGCGGCCTTTTTACGGTTCCTGGCCTTTTGCTGGCCTT
TTGCTCACATGTTCTTTCCTGCGTTATCCCCTGATTCTGTGGATAACCGTATTACCGCCTTTGAGTGAGC
TGATACCGCTCGCCGCAGCCGAACGACCGAGCGCAGCGAGTCAGTGAGCGAGGAAGCGGAAGAGCGCCCA
ATACGCAAACCGCCTCTCCCCGCGCGTTGGCCGATTCATTAATGCAGCTGGCACGACAGGTTTCCCGACT
GGAAAGCGGGCAGTGAGCGCAACGCAATTAATACGCGTACCGCTAGCCAGGAAGAGTTTGTAGAAACGCA
AAAAGGCCATCCGTCAGGATGGCCTTCTGCTTAGTTTGATGCCTGGCAGTTTATGGCGGGCGTCCTGCCC
GCCACCCTCCGGGCCGTTGCTTCACAACGTTCAAATCCGCTCCCGGCGGATTTGTCCTACTCAGGAGAGC
GTTCACCGACAAACAACAGATAAAACGAAAGGCCCAGTCTTCCGACTGAGCCTTTCGTTTTATTTGATGC
CTGGCAGTTCCCTACTCTCGCGTTAACGCTAGCATGGATGTTTTCCCAGTCACGACGTTGTAAAACGACG
GCCAGTCTTAAGCTCGGGCCCCAAATAATGATTTTATTTTGACTGATAGTGACCTGTTCGTTGCAACAAA
TTGATGAGCAATGCTTTTTTATAATGCCAACTTTGTACAAAAAAGCAGGCT
Features (pLannotate 1.2.2; 12 found; start..end, strand, type, name):
     62..832     +  CDS            miniTurbo: N-terminally truncated mutant of the E. coli biotin ligase BioID engineered for improved catalytic efficiency (Branon et al., 2018)
    839..865     +  CDS            NES: nuclear export signal from the HIV Rev protein (Fischer et al., 1995)
    896..1615    +  CDS            EYFP: enhanced YFP mammalian codon-optimized
   1638..1737    -  protein_bind   attL2: mutant version of attL; recombination site for the Gateway® LR reaction LR Clonase™
   1755..1773    -  promoter       T7 promoter: promoter for bacteriophage T7 RNA polymerase
   1907..2716    +  CDS            KanR: aminoglycoside phosphotransferase; aph(3')-Ia; confers resistance to kanamycin in bacteria or G418 (Geneticin®) in eukaryotes
   2863..3451    +  rep_origin     ori: high-copy-number ColE1/pMB1/pBR322/pUC origin of replication
   3634..3726    +  CDS            lacI (fragment): lac repressor; lacI; The lac repressor binds to the lac operator to inhibit transcription in E. coli. This inhibition can be relieved by adding lactose or isopropyl-β-D-thiogalactopyranoside (IPTG).
   3781..3808    -  terminator     rrnB T2 terminator: transcription terminator T2 from the E. coli rrnB gene
   3940..3983    +  terminator     rrnB T1 terminator: Escherichia coli rrnB; transcription terminator T1 from the E. coli rrnB gene
   4030..4066    -  CDS            lacZα (fragment): LacZα fragment of β-galactosidase; lacZ fragment
   4082..4181    +  protein_bind   attL1: mutant version of attL; recombination site for the Gateway® LR reaction LR Clonase™
