[The description below was written by a language model from this plasmid's Addgene catalogue record, the feature table of its GenBank file and pLannotate feature annotations shown in this document.]
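Description:
pENTR_L1-miniTurbo-NES-YFP-STOP-L2 is a 4,181 bp Gateway entry clone built on a pENTR backbone. It is maintained in E. coli at high copy from a ColE1/pUC-type origin and selected with kanamycin through the aph(3')-Ia aminoglycoside phosphotransferase gene. The payload sits between attL1 and attL2, the sites recognised by LR Clonase, so the cassette can be moved by recombination into any compatible destination vector. The entry clone carries no promoter for the insert, and expression depends on the promoter supplied by the destination vector or combined with it during recombination. The rrnB T1 and T2 terminators upstream of attL1 insulate the cassette from read-through transcription in bacteria. A T7 promoter lies just outside attL2, pointing back toward the insert, and M13 forward and reverse primer sites flank the att sites for sequencing.

The insert is a single fusion reading frame: an N-terminal V5 epitope tag, then miniTurbo, a nuclear export signal from HIV Rev, a GS linker, and a yellow fluorescent protein followed by a stop codon. The fluorescent protein is annotated as both EYFP and Citrine. miniTurbo is a 771 bp, human-codon-optimised derivative of E. coli BirA. It lacks the first 63 residues and carries twelve point mutations that raise catalytic efficiency for promiscuous biotinylation of nearby proteins. The NES keeps the fusion in the cytosol, YFP reports its expression and localisation, and V5 allows immunodetection. The associated work concerns TurboID-based proximity labelling in Arabidopsis. There, a cytosolic, untargeted biotin ligase such as this one would plausibly serve as a background control or for cell type-specific labelling, although the record does not state this role.
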