Addgene plasmid #127359: pENTR_L1-miniTurbo-NES-YFP-STOP-L2
Purpose: gateway entry vector for expressing cytosolic miniTurbo-YFP under a promoter of choice
Depositing lab: Dominique Bergmann. Publication: Proximity labeling of protein complexes and cell type-specific organellar proteomes in Arabidopsis enabled by TurboID. Mair A, Xu SL, Branon TC, Ting AY, Bergmann DC. Elife. 2019 Sep 19;8. pii: 47864. doi: 10.7554/eLife.47864. PubMed 31535972.
Backbone
  Vector backbone: pENTR
  Total vector size (bp): 4181
  Vector type: gateway entry vector
Growth in bacteria
  Bacterial resistance: Kanamycin, 50 μg/mL
  Growth temperature: 37°C
  Growth strain: DH5alpha
  Copy number: High Copy
Gene/Insert
  Gene/Insert name: miniTurbo (BirA mutant)
  Species: BirA from E. coli, codon optimized for human and mutated
  Insert size (bp): 771
  Mutation: aa1-63 deleted; Q65P, I87V, R118S, E140K, Q141R, S150G, L151P, V160A, T192A, K194I, M209V, I305V
  Promoter: no promoter
  Tag / fusion protein: V5 (N terminal on insert); NES (C terminal on insert); GS linker (C terminal on insert); YFP (C terminal on insert)
  Cloning method: Unknown
  Sequencing primers: 5′ M13 fw; 3′ M13 rv
Resource information
  A portion of this plasmid was derived from a plasmid made by: miniTurbo was obtained from Alice Ting's lab at Stanford University (cloned from V5-miniTurbo-NES_pCDNA3, Addgene catalog #107170).
Terms and licenses: Academic/Nonprofit Terms; Industry Terms: Not Available to Industry
How to cite: pENTR_L1-miniTurbo-NES-YFP-STOP-L2 was a gift from Dominique Bergmann (Addgene plasmid # 127359 ; http://n2t.net/addgene:127359 ; RRID:Addgene_127359)
